Addgene plasmid #208268: pLRD16
Purpose: Production of syn-stemar-13-ene in E. coli MEV20
Depositing lab: Christopher Voigt. Depositing organization: Massachusetts Institute of Technology. Publication: Design of a redox-proficient Escherichia coli for screening terpenoids and modifying cytochrome P450s. Lin GM, Voigt CA. Nature Catalysis. 6, 1016–1029 (2023). https://doi.org/10.1038/s41929-023-01049-5.
Backbone
  Vector backbone: pLRD
  Vector type: Bacterial Expression
Growth in bacteria
  Bacterial resistance: Ampicillin, 100 μg/mL
  Growth temperature: 37°C
  Growth strain: DH5alpha
  Copy number: Low Copy
Gene/Insert 1
  Gene/Insert name: tHMGR
  Species: Saccharomyces cerevisiae
  Cloning method: Restriction Enzyme; 5′ cloning site unknown (unknown if destroyed)
Gene/Insert 2
  Gene/Insert name: osCPS4
  Species: Oryza sativa subsp. Indica
Gene/Insert 3
  Gene/Insert name: osKSL8
  Species: Oryza sativa subsp. Japonica
Terms and licenses: Academic/Nonprofit Terms; Industry Terms: Not Available to Industry
How to cite: pLRD16 was a gift from Christopher Voigt (Addgene plasmid # 208268 ; http://n2t.net/addgene:208268 ; RRID:Addgene_208268)
