[The description below was written by a language model from this plasmid's Addgene catalogue record and pLannotate feature annotations shown in this document.]
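Description:
pLRD16 is a low-copy bacterial expression plasmid on the pLRD backbone, built to produce the diterpene syn-stemar-13-ene in the engineered E. coli strain MEV20. It replicates from the pSC101 origin, supported by the plasmid-encoded Rep101 (RepA) protein, and is selected with ampicillin through a β-lactamase gene driven by its own bla promoter.

The payload sits between BioBrick prefix and suffix sequences and is flanked by bacterial terminators, including a his operon terminator downstream. It consists of three successive transcription units in the same orientation, each headed by a T7 promoter followed by a lac operator. Expression therefore depends on T7 RNA polymerase in the host and is repressed by LacI until relieved by IPTG or lactose. The second and third units carry hammerhead ribozyme sequences between the operator and the coding region, a common insulator design that cleaves the 5′ leader so translation is less affected by promoter context.

According to the catalogue, the three genes are tHMGR from Saccharomyces cerevisiae, a truncated HMG-CoA reductase generally used to boost mevalonate pathway flux, and two rice genes, osCPS4, a copalyl diphosphate synthase, and osKSL8, a kaurene synthase-like diterpene synthase. The automated annotation does not label any coding sequence in the first unit, which presumably holds tHMGR. It identifies the second as a CPS4 fragment. It calls the third KSL5 rather than KSL8, probably a nearest-homologue match among related rice synthases, though the record does not resolve this discrepancy.

Together the two rice enzymes would cyclise a prenyl diphosphate precursor to the stemarene scaffold. This supports the terpenoid production and cytochrome P450 screening work described for this plasmid series.
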