Features (pLannotate 1.2.2; 18 found; start..end, strand, type, name):
     90..133     -  terminator     bacterial terminator: putative bacterial transcription terminator
    136..157     +  misc_feature   BioBrick prefix: BioBrick prefix for parts that do not start with "ATG"
    178..196     +  promoter       T7 promoter: promoter for bacteriophage T7 RNA polymerase
    197..221     +  protein_bind   lac operator: The lac repressor binds to the lac operator to inhibit transcription in E. coli. This inhibition can be relieved by adding lactose or isopropyl-β-D-thiogalactopyranoside (IPTG). lac repressor encoded by lacI
   1752..1770    +  promoter       T7 promoter: promoter for bacteriophage T7 RNA polymerase
   1771..1795    +  protein_bind   lac operator: The lac repressor binds to the lac operator to inhibit transcription in E. coli. This inhibition can be relieved by adding lactose or isopropyl-β-D-thiogalactopyranoside (IPTG). lac repressor encoded by lacI
   1815..1870    +  ncRNA          Hammerhead 3: Accession: RF00008 - Hammerhead ribozyme (type III)
   1918..4080    +  CDS            CPS4 (fragment): CPS4_ORYSJ - Also known as CYC1 From Oryza sativa subsp. japonica (Rice).
   4188..4206    +  promoter       T7 promoter: promoter for bacteriophage T7 RNA polymerase
   4207..4231    +  protein_bind   lac operator: The lac repressor binds to the lac operator to inhibit transcription in E. coli. This inhibition can be relieved by adding lactose or isopropyl-β-D-thiogalactopyranoside (IPTG). lac repressor encoded by lacI
   4252..4306    +  ncRNA          Hammerhead 3 (fragment): Accession: RF00008 - Hammerhead ribozyme (type III)
   4362..6701    +  CDS            KSL5: KSL5_ORYSJ - Also known as KS6 From Oryza sativa subsp. japonica (Rice).
   6843..6863    +  misc_feature   BioBrick suffix: universal suffix for all parts
   6864..6921    +  terminator     his operon terminator: This putative transcriptin terminator from the E. coli his operon has a 2-bp deletion introduced during synthesis. Its efficiency has not been determined.
   7496..7718    +  rep_origin     pSC101 ori: low-copy replication origin that requires the Rep101 protein
   7766..8716    +  CDS            Rep101: RepA protein needed for replication with the pSC101 origin; rep101
   9330..10190   -  CDS            AmpR: β-lactamase; bla; confers resistance to ampicillin, carbenicillin, and related antibiotics
  10191..10295   -  promoter       AmpR promoter: bla
>Addgene plasmid #208268 | pLRD16 | addgene full sequence | sequence record 413682 | Addgene NGS Result
CACATTTCCCCGAAAAGTGCCACCTGACGTCTAAGAAACCATTATTATCATGACATTAACCTATAAAAAT
AGGCGTATCACGAGGCAGAATTTCAGATAAAAAAAATCCTTAGCTTTCGCTAAGGATGATTTCTGGAATT
CGCGGCCGCTTCTAGAGCGCGAAGACTTAATCAAATCTAATACGACTCACTATAGGGGAATTGTGAGCGG
ATAACAATTCCCCTCTACGTTTTCAAGGTGGTAGACTGTCGCCGGATGTGTATCCGACCTGACGATGGCC
CAAAAGGGCCGAAACAGTCCTCTACAAATAATTTTGTTTAAGAGAATACCCCGCTAAGAAGGTAATTATG
TCCATGCAAAGTTTAGATAAGAATTTTCGACATTTATCTCGTAAAGAAAAGTTACAACAATTGGTTGATA
AGCAATGGTTATCAGAAGAACAATTCGACATTTTACTGAATCATCCATTAATCGATGAAGAAGTAGCCAA
TAGTTTAATTGAAAATGTCATCGCGCAAGGTGCATTACCCGTTGGATTATTACCGAATATCATTGTGGAC
GATAAGGCATATGTTGTACCTATGATGGTGGAAGAGCCTTCAGTTGTCGCTGCAGCTAGTTATGGTGCAA
AGCTAGTGAATCAGACTGGCGGATTTAAAACGGTATCTTCTGAACGTATTATGATAGGTCAAATCGTCTT
TGATGGCGTTGACGATACTGAAAAATTATCAGCAGACATTAAAGCTTTAGAAAAGCAAATTCATAAAATT
GCGGATGAGGCATATCCTTCTATTAAAGCGCGTGGTGGTGGTTACCAACGTATAGCGATTGATACATTTC
CTGAGCAACAGTTACTATCTTTAAAAGTATTTGTTGATACGAAAGATGCTATGGGCGCTAATATGCTTAA
TACGATTTTAGAGGCCATAACTGCATTTTTAAAAAATGAATTTCCGCAAAGCGACATTTTAATGAGTATT
TTATCCAATCATGCAACAGCGTCCGTTGTTAAAGTTCAAGGCGAAATTGATGTTAAAGATTTAGCAAGGG
GCGAGAGAACTGGAGAAGAGGTTGCCAAACGAATGGAACGTGCTTCTGTATTGGCCCAAGTAGATATTCA
TCGTGCAGCAACACATAATAAAGGTGTTATGAATGGCATACATGCTGTTGTTTTAGCAACAGGAAATGAT
ACGCGTGGTGCAGAAGCAAGTGCGCATGCATACGCGAGTCGTGACGGACAGTATCGTGGTATTGCTACAT
GGCGTTACGATCAAGATCGTCAACGATTGATTGGTACAATTGAAGTGCCTATGACATTGGCAATCGTTGG
CGGTGGTACAAAAGTATTACCAATTGCTAAAGCTTCATTAGAGCTACTAAATGTAGAGTCAGCACAAGAA
TTAGGTCATGTAGTTGCTGCCGTTGGTTTAGCGCAAAACTTTGCAGCATGTCGCGCGCTTGTGTCAGAAG
GTATTCAACAAGGTCATATGAGTTTACAATATAAATCATTAGCTATCGTTGTAGGGGCAAAAGGTGATGA
AATTGCTAAAGTAGCTGAAGCTTTGAAAAAAGAACCCCGTGCAAATACACAAGCAGCGGAACATATTTTA
CAAGAAATTAGACAACAATAATAACGGATGTAAACAGAGAAACGTCTAACTAAAAAGGCCTCCCAAATCG
GGGGGCCTTTTTTATTGATAACAAAAGCCTAATACACCTGTTCGTGACGACTACGGATGCGGGCAAGGTG
CTAATACGACTCACTATAGGGGAATTGTGAGCGGATAACAATTCCCCTCTAAACGCCAGCCACTAAAGCG
GTCAACGCATGTGCTTTGCGTTCTGATGAGACAGTGATGTCGAAACCGCCTCTACAAATAATTTTGTTTA
AGAACCTAATTTTATAAGGAACACCTAATGCTGATTTCAAAAAGCCCGCCTTACCCTGCGTCCGAAGAAA
CACGGGAATGGGAGGCCGAGGGCCAGCATGAACATACCGATGAATTGCGTGAAACAACCACGACGATGAT
TGATGGCATCAGAACAGCCCTGCGCAGTATCGGGGAAGGGGAAATCTCGATTAGCGCCTACGATACGTCA
CTGGTAGCGCTCCTGAAACGCCTGGATGGTGGGGATGGGCCGCAGTTCCCGTCAACGATCGATTGGATCG
TACAGAATCAGTTGCCCGATGGTAGCTGGGGCGATGCGAGCTTCTTTATGATGGGAGATCGCATCATGTC
CACCCTGGCGTGCGTAGTTGCTCTCAAATCTTGGAACATTCATACCGACAAATGTGAACGTGGTCTGCTG
TTCATTCAGGAGAATATGTGGCGGTTGGCTCACGAAGAAGAAGATTGGATGCTTGTGGGGTTCGAAATCG
CGCTCCCATCGCTGCTGGACATGGCCAAGGATTTGGATCTCGATATTCCATACGATGAGCCTGCTCTGAA
GGCTATTTACGCGGAACGCGAGCGTAAATTGGCGAAAATCCCACGTGACGTGTTACACGCTATGCCTACC
ACGCTGCTGCACTCCCTGGAAGGCATGGTGGATCTGGATTGGGAAAAACTTCTGAAACTGCGCTGTTTGG
ACGGAAGTTTCCACTGCAGCCCTGCATCGACCGCCACCGCGTTTCAACAAACCGGCGACCAGAAATGCTT
CGAGTACCTGGATGGTATTGTCAAGAAATTCAATGGCGGCGTTCCGTGCATCTATCCGCTTGATGTCTAT
GAACGCCTGTGGGCCGTTGACCGCCTCACCCGTCTGGGTATTTCGCGTCATTTTACATCCGAAATCGAGG
ATTGCCTGGACTACATTTTCCGCAACTGGACGCCCGACGGCCTGGCTCATACCAAAAACTGCCCGGTAAA
AGATATAGATGATACCGCTATGGGATTTCGACTTTTACGCCTGTATGGATACCAGGTAGATCCCTGCGTG
CTGAAGAAATTCGAAAAAGATGGCAAATTTTTCTGCCTTCATGGCGAAAGCAACCCGTCATCTGTAACAC
CGATGTATAACACGTACCGCGCAAGCCAACTGAAATTTCCGGGTGATGACGGGGTGTTAGGTCGTGCAGA
GGTCTTTTGTCGCAGCTTTCTCCAGGATCGCCGAGGCTCCAATCGTATGAAAGATAAATGGGCTATCGCG
AAAGACATTCCCGGCGAGGTTGAATATGCCATGGATTATCCTTGGAAGGCGTCCTTACCGCGTATAGAAA
CCCGCTTGTATCTGGATCAGTATGGTGGTAGCGGCGATGTCTGGATTGGCAAAGTTCTGCACCGTATGAC
GCTGTTTTGCAATGATCTGTATTTGAAAGCGGCGAAGGCGGACTTCTCGAATTTTCAGAAAGAATGCCGC
GTAGAGCTTAATGGCCTGCGTCGTTGGTATCTGCGTTCCAATCTCGAGCGTTTTGGCGGCACGGACCCGC
AAACGACCCTGATGACCTCTTATTTTCTTGCGTCCGCCAACATATTCGAGCCGAACCGCGCCGCCGAACG
TCTTGGTTGGGCACGTGTAGCCCTGCTGGCCGATGCCGTTAGTTCGCACTTTCGGCGCATCGGTGGGCCG
AAAAATCTGACCAGTAACCTTGAGGAATTAATCTCCCTGGTTCCCTTTGATGATGCCTATTCCGGCTCCC
TGCGAGAAGCGTGGAAGCAGTGGTTGATGGCCTGGACGGCGAAAGAATCGTCCCAGGAAAGTATCGAGGG
GGATACCGCCATATTGTTGGTGCGAGCGATTGAGATCTTTGGGGGACGCCATGTGCTGACTGGTCAGCGT
CCGGACCTTTGGGAATATTCTCAGCTGGAACAATTAACCAGCAGCATTTGCCGCAAACTTTATAGACGGG
TGCTGGCACAAGAAAATGGCAAGAGCACTGAGAAAGTAGAAGAGATTGACCAGCAGTTAGATCTCGAGAT
GCAGGAGTTGACCCGCCGCGTGCTGCAGGGCTGCAGCGCTATTAACCGTCTTACACGTGAGACATTCCTT
CATGTGGTGAAGTCTTTCTGTTACGTTGCATATTGCAGCCCCGAAACCATCGACAACCACATTGACAAAG
TTATCTTCCAGGATGTCATCTAATAATTATGCCTTCCGCTAATCAACTCGGTACCAAATTCCAGAAAAGA
GACGCTTTCGAGCGTCTTTTTTCGTTTTGGTCCGTGGACAAGCACAGCATAGCCAAGTAATACGACTCAC
TATAGGGGAATTGTGAGCGGATAACAATTCCCCTCTAGGTCCGAAGATACTTAGGGTGTCTCAAGGTGCG
TACCTTGACTGATGAGTCCGAAAGGACGAAACACCCCTCTACAAATAATTTTGTTTAAGATTATAACTGT
TCCTTAAGGAGGTTTTTTATGGCTGGCGGCGTTCGTAATAACTTAGAAGTCGTTGGAAATGCAGGTACCT
TACAAGGCATGGATATCGACGAATTGCGCGTCATCGTGCGCAAGCAGTTACAGGGTGTCGAATTGTCTCC
CTCGAGCTATGATACCGCCTGGGTCGCAATGGTGCCGGTTCAGGGATCGAGACAAAGTCCTTGTTTTCCT
CAATGCGTCGAATGGATTTTACAGAATCAACAAGAGGATGGTTCCTGGGGTCATAGCGCCGGACCTAGTG
GAGAGGTTAACAAGGATATCCTGCTGAGCACACTTGCCTGCGTACTGGCCCTCAACATTTGGAATGTCGG
ACAAGATCACATCCGACGTGGGCTGAGCTTTATTGGCCGTAATTTTTCTGTAGCGATTGATGGTCAATGT
GCGGCACCTGTTGGCTTTAACATTACGTTCTCAGGAATGCTGCGGCTGGCGATTGGGATGGGCTTAAAGT
TCCCGGTGATGGAAACCGACATTGACTCTATCTTTCGACTGCGGGAAGTCGAGTTTGAACGTGACGCAGG
GGGCACCGCCAGCGCACGAAAAGCGTTTATGGCGTATGTGAGCGAAGGGCTCGGCCGCGAACAAGACTGG
GATCATGTCATGGCATACCAGCGGAAAAATGGCTCGCTGTTCAACAGCCCTAGCACGACCGCCGCCAGCG
CAATCCACTCTTGTAATGATCGCGCCCTGGACTATCTGGTGAGTCTCACCTCTAAATTGGGTGGCCCCGT
TCCGGCGATTTATCCAGACAAAGTCTACTCTCAACTGTGCATGGTGGATACACTGGAGAAAATGGGCATT
TCTAGTGACTTTGCTTGTGACATCCGCGACATTCTGGACATGACCTACAGCTGCTGGATGCAGGATGAAG
AAGAAATCATGCTGGATATGGCGACCTGTGCCAAGGCCTTTCGTCTGCTCCGCATGCATGGCTATGATGT
TAGTAGCGAGGGTATGGCCAGATTCGCGGAACGTTCTTCATTCGATGACTCTATACACGCTTATCTGAAC
GATACCAAGCCACTTTTGGAGCTGTATAAATCCTCTCAGGTACATTTTCTGGAGGAAGATTTTATCCTGG
AAAACATAGGCTCCTGGTCAGCCAAACTGCTCAAGCAGCAGCTGTCCTTCAATAAAATTTCCAAATCCCT
GATGCCGGAAGTCGAATATGCGCTTAAATACCCGTTCTATGCCACAGTCGAAGTCTTGGAACACAAGGGC
AACATCGAACGTTTTAATGTGAATGGCTTTCAGCGCCTCAAGTCTGGATACTGCGGCTCGGGTGCGGATA
AAGAGATCCTCGCTCTGGCGGTCAATAAGTTTCACTACGCTCAGAGCGTGTACCAACAGGAACTGCGCTA
CCTGGAGAGCTGGGTCGCAGAATTTCGTCTGGACGAACTTAAATTCGCGCGTGTGATTCCGTTGCAGAGC
CTGCTTTCAGCCGTTGTCCCGCTTTTTCCGTGCGAACTGTCTGATGCGAGAATCGCATGGTCACAAAACG
CGATTCTCACAGCCGTCGTCGACGATCTTTTCGATGGAGGCGGGAGCATGGAAGAGATGTTAAATCTGGT
CGCACTGTTTGACAAATGGGACGACCACGGCGAGATAGGGTTTTGTAGCAGCAATGTAGAAATTATGTTC
AACGCGGTTTACAATACGACCAAAAGAATAGGCGCGAAGGCTGCGTTAGTTCAAAAACGTTGTGTGATTG
ATCACATAGCAGAGCAGTGGCAAGTCATGGTACGCGCCATGCTGACGGAGGCAGAGTGGGCTGCCGGCAA
ACATATCCCAGCGACCATGGGCGAGTATATGTCAGTAGCAGAACCATCATTTGCACTGGGACCGATCGTC
CCGGTGTCCGCGTACCTGTTGGGCGAAGAACTGCCGGAGGAAGCAGTGCGTAGCCCAGAGTACGGACGCC
TGTTAGGCCTGGCTAGTGCGGTGGGACGCTTACTCAACGATGTGATGACCTATGAAAAAGAAATGGGGAC
GGGCAAGCTGAATAGTGTAGTGCTGCTGCAGCCACTTGCGGCAGGTGGCGCAGCCAGCCGTGGCGGCGGA
GGTGCGCCGGCGCCAGCGCCGGCCTCCGTTGAAGCCGCGCGTGCTGAAGTCCGCCGCGCGATTCAAGCAA
GCTGGCGTGATCTGCATGGTTTGGTATTCGGAAGTGGTGGGGGTTCCTCCAGCAGCATTATCCCGCGCCC
GTGCCGGGAAGTCTTTTGGCACACGGGAAAAGTTGCGAGCGTATTTTACCAGGAGGGCGATGGCTATGCG
CGTAAAGCGATGCGGAGCATGGCGAATGCTGTCATCTTAGAGCCACTGCATCTCCAGGAATAATAAGCCT
CGTTGCTCTTCATAAATCATCCCTATGACCCCTTCAAAAAAAAAAAACACCCTAACGGGTGTTTTTTTTT
TTTTGGTCTGCCTCTCGCTGACGGTCACAATGCGCTTACGAAAGTCTTCCTGTACTAGTAGCGGCCGCTG
CAGTCCGGCAAAAAAGGGCAAGGTGTCACCACCCTGCCCTTTTTCTTTAAAACCGAAAAGATTACTTCGC
GTTATGCAGGCTTCCTCGCTCACTGACTCGCTGCGCTCGGTCGTTCGGCTGCGGCGAGCGGTATCAGCTC
ACTCAAAGGCGGTAATGACAGTAAGACGGGTAAGCCTGTTGATGATACCGCTGCCTTACTGGGTGCATTA
GCCAGTCTGAATGACCTGTCACGGGATAATCCGAAGTGGTCAGACTGGAAAATCAGAGGGCAGGAACTGC
TGAACAGCAAAAAGTCAGATAGCACCACATAGCAGACCCGCCATAAAACGCCCTGAGAAGCCCGTGACGG
GCTTTTCTTGTATTATGGGTAGTTTCCTTGCATGAATCCATAAAAGGCGCCTGTAGTGCCATTTACCCCC
ATTCACTGCCAGAGCCGTGAGCGCAGCGAACTGAATGTCACGAAAAAGACAGCGACTCAGGTGCCTGATG
GTCGGAGACAAAAGGAATATTCAGCGATTTGCCCGAGCTTGCGAGGGTGCTACTTAAGCCTTTAGGGTTT
TAAGGTCTGTTTTGTAGAGGAGCAAACAGCGTTTGCGACATCCTTTTGTAATACTGCGGAACTGACTAAA
GTAGTGAGTTATACACAGGGCTGGGATCTATTCTTTTTATCTTTTTTTATTCTTTCTTTATTCTATAAAT
TATAACCACTTGAATATAAACAAAAAAAACACACAAAGGTCTAGCGGAATTTACAGAGGGTCTAGCAGAA
TTTACAAGTTTTCCAGCAAAGGTCTAGCAGAATTTACAGATACCCACAACTCAAAGGAAAAGGACTAGTA
ATTATCATTGACTAGCCCATCTCAATTGGTATAGTGATTAAAATCACCTAGACCAATTGAGATGTATGTC
TGAATTAGTTGTTTTCAAAGCAAATGAACTAGCGATTAGTCGCTATGACTTAACGGAGCATGAAACCAAG
CTAATTTTATGCTGTGTGGCACTACTCAACCCCACGATTGAAAACCCTACAAGGAAAGAACGGACGGTAT
CGTTCACTTATAACCAATACGCTCAGATGATGAACATCAGTAGGGAAAATGCTTATGGTGTATTAGCTAA
AGCAACCAGAGAGCTGATGACGAGAACTGTGGAAATCAGGAATCCTTTGGTTAAAGGCTTTTGGATTTTC
CAGTGGACAAACTATGCCAAGTTCTCAAGCGAAAAATTAGAATTAGTTTTTAGTGAAGAGATATTGCCTT
ATCTTTTCCAGTTAAAAAAATTCATAAAATATAATCTGGAACATGTTAAGTCTTTTGAAAACAAATACTC
TATGAGGATTTATGAGTGGTTATTAAAAGAACTAACACAAAAGAAAACTCACAAGGCAAATATAGAGATT
AGCCTTGATGAATTTAAGTTCATGTTAATGCTTGAAAATAACTACCATGAGTTTAAAAGGCTTAACCAAT
GGGTTTTGAAACCAATAAGTAAAGATTTAAACACTTACAGCAATATGAAATTGGTGGTTGATAAGCGAGG
CCGCCCGACTGATACGTTGATTTTCCAAGTTGAACTAGATAGACAAATGGATCTCGTAACCGAACTTGAG
AACAACCAGATAAAAATGAATGGTGACAAAATACCAACAACCATTACATCAGATTCCTACCTACATAACG
GACTAAGAAAAACACTACACGATGCTTTAACTGCAAAAATTCAGCTCACCAGTTTTGAGGCAAAATTTTT
GAGTGACATGCAAAGTAAGTATGATCTCAATGGTTCGTTCTCATGGCTCACGCAAAAACAACGAACCACA
CTAGAGAACATACTGGCTAAATACGGAAGGATCTGAGGTTCTTATGGCTCTTGTATCTATCAGTGAAGCA
TCAAGACTAACAAACAAAAGTAGAACAACTGTTCACCGTTACATATCAAAGGGAAAACTGTCCATATGCA
CAGATGAAAACGGTGTAAAAAAGATAGATACATCAGAGCTTTTACGAGTTTTTGGTGCATTCAAAGCTGT
TCACCATGAACAGATCGACAATGTAACAGATGAACAGCATGTAACACCTAATAGAACAGGTGAAACCAGT
AAAACAAAGCAACTAGAACATGAAATTGAACACCTGAGACAACTTGTTACAGCTCAACAGTCACACATAG
ACAGCCTGAAACAGGCGATGCTGCTTATCGAATCAAAGCTGCCGACAACACGGGAGCCAGTGACGCCTCC
CGTGGGGAAAAAATCATGGCAATTCTGGAAGAAATAGCGCTTTCAGCCGGCAAACCGGCTGAAGCCGGAT
CTGCGATTCTGATAACAAACTAGCAACACCAGAACAGCCCGTTTGCGGGCAGCAAAACCCGTACCGATTA
TCAAAAAGGATCTTCACCTAGATCCTTTTAAATTAAAAATGAAGTTTTAAATCAATCTAAAGTATATATG
AGTAAACTTGGTCTGACAGTTACCAATGCTTAATCAGTGAGGCACCTATCTCAGCGATCTGTCTATTTCG
TTCATCCATAGTTGCCTGACTCCCCGTCGTGTAGATAACTACGATACGGGAGGGCTTACCATCTGGCCCC
AGTGCTGCAATGATACCGCGAGAACCACGCTCACCGGCTCCAGATTTATCAGCAATAAACCAGCCAGCCG
GAAGGGCCGAGCGCAGAAGTGGTCCTGCAACTTTATCCGCCTCCATCCAGTCTATTAATTGTTGCCGGGA
AGCTAGAGTAAGTAGTTCGCCAGTTAATAGTTTGCGCAACGTTGTTGCCATTGCTACAGGCATCGTGGTG
TCACGCTCGTCGTTTGGTATGGCTTCATTCAGCTCCGGTTCCCAACGATCAAGGCGAGTTACATGATCCC
CCATGTTGTGCAAAAAAGCGGTTAGCTCCTTCGGTCCTCCGATCGTTGTCAGAAGTAAGTTGGCCGCAGT
GTTATCACTCATGGTTATGGCAGCACTGCATAATTCTCTTACTGTCATGCCATCCGTAAGATGCTTTTCT
GTGACTGGTGAGTACTCAACCAAGTCATTCTGAGAATAGTGTATGCGGCGACCGAGTTGCTCTTGCCCGG
CGTCAATACGGGATAATACCGCGCCACATAGCAGAACTTTAAAAGTGCTCATCATTGGAAAACGTTCTTC
GGGGCGAAAACTCTCAAGGATCTTACCGCTGTTGAGATCCAGTTCGATATAACCCACTCGTGCACCCAAC
TGATCTTCAGCATCTTTTACTTTCACCAGCGTTTCTGGGTGAGCAAAAACAGGAAGGCAAAATGCCGCAA
AAAAGGGAATAAGGGCGACACGGAAATGTTGAATACTCATACTCTTCCTTTTTCAATATTATTGAAGCAT
TTATCAGGGTTATTGTCTCATGAGCGGATACATATTTGAATGTATTTAGAAAAATAAACAAATAGGGGTT
CCGCG
